>Addgene plasmid #163233 | F5SJF3 | depositor full sequence | sequence record 316339 | Full Sequence
CACCACCACCACCACCACTGAGATCCGGCTGCTAACAAAGCCCGAAAGGAAGCTGAGTTGGCTGCTGCCA
CCGCTGAGCAATAACTAGCATAACCCCTTGGGGCCTCTAAACGGGTCTTGAGGGGTTTTTTGCTGAAAGG
AGGAACTATATCCGGATTGGCGAATGGG
[124 nt withheld, positions 169-292]
C
[91 nt withheld, positions 294-384]
A
[49 nt withheld, positions 386-434]
CCTTTGACGTTGGAGTCCACGTTCTTT
[37 nt withheld, positions 462-498]
ACCCTATCTCGGTCTATTCTTTTGATTTATAAGGGATTTTGCCGATTTCGGCCTATTGGTTAAAAAATGA
GCTGATTTAACAAAAATTTAACGCGAATTTTAACAAAATATTAACGTTTACAATTTCAGGTGGCACTTTT
CGGGGAAATGTGCGCGGAACCCCTATTTGTTTATTTTTCTAAATACATTCAAATATGTATCCGCTCATGA
GACAATAACCCTGATAAATGCTTCAATAATATTGAAAAAGGAAGAGTATGAGTATTCAACATTTCCGTGT
CGCCCTTATTCCCTTTTTTGCGGCATTTTGCCTTCCTGTTTTTGCTCACCCAGAAACGCTGGTGAAAGTA
AAAGATGCTGAAGATCAGTTGGGTGCACGAGTGGGTTACATCGAACTGGATCTCAACAGCGGTAAGATCC
TTGAGAGTTTTCGCCCCGAAGAACGTTTTCCAATGATGAGCACTTTTAAAGTTCTGCTATGTGGCGCGGT
ATTATCCCGTATTGACGCCGGGCAAGAGCAACTCGGTCGCCGCATACACTATTCTCAGAATGACTTGGTT
GAGTACTCACCAGTCACAGAAAAGCATCTTACGGATGGCATGACAGTAAGAGAATTATGCAGTGCTGCCA
TAACCATGAGTGATAACACTGCGGCCAACTTACTTCTGACAACGATCGGAGGACCGAAGGAGCTAACCGC
TTTTTTGCACAACATGGGGGATCATGTAACTCGCCTTGATCGTTGGGAACCGGAGCTGAATGAAGCCATA
CCAAACGACGAGCGTGACACCACGATGCCTGCAGCAATGGCAACAACGTTGCGCAAACTATTAACTGGCG
AACTACTTACTCTAGCTTCCCGGCAACAATTAATAGACTGGATGGAGGCGGATAAAGTTGCAGGACCACT
TCTGCGCTCGGCCCTTCCGGCTGGCTGGTTTATTGCTGATAAATCTGGAGCCGGTGAGCGTGGGTCTCGC
GGTATCATTGCAGCACTGGGGCCAGATGGTAAGCCCTCCCGTATCGTAGTTATCTACACGACGGGGAGTC
AGGCAACTATGGATGAACGAAATAGACAGATCGCTGAGATAGGTGCCTCACTGATTAAGCATTGGTAACT
GTCAGACCAAGTTTACTCATATATACTTTAGATTGATTTAAAACTTCATTTTTAATTTAAAAGGATCTAG
GTGAAGATCCTTTTTGATAATCTCATGACCAAAATCCCTTAACGTGAGTTTTCGTTCCACTGAGCGTCAG
ACCCCGTAGAAAAGATCAAAGGATCTTCTTGAGATCCTTTTTTTCTGCGCGTAATCTGCTGCTTGCAAAC
AAAAAAACCACCGCTACCAGCGGTGGTTTGTTTGCCGGATCAAGAGCTACCAACTCTTTTTCCGAAGGTA
ACTGGCTTCAGCAGAGCGCAGATACCAAATACTGTCCTTCTAGTGTAGCCGTAGTTAGGCCACCACTTCA
AGAACTCTGTAGCACCGCCTACATACCTCGCTCTGCTAATCCTGTTACCAGTGGCTGCTGCCAGTGGCGA
TAAGTCGTGTCTTACCGGGTTGGACTCAAGACGATAGTTACCGGATAAGGCGCAGCGGTCGGGCTGAACG
GGGGGTTCGTGCACACAGCCCAGCTTGGAGCGAACGACCTACACCGAACTGAGATACCTACAGCGTGAGC
TATGAGAAAGCGCCACGCTTCCCGAAGGGAGAAAGGCGGACAGGTATCCGGTAAGCGGCAGGGTCGGAAC
AGGAGAGCGCACGAGGGAGCTTCCAGGGGGAAACGCCTGGTATCTTTATAGTCCTGTCGGGTTTCGCCAC
CTCTGACTTGAGCGTCGATTTTTGTGATGCTCGTCAGGGGGGCGGAGCCTATGGAAAAACGCCAGCAACG
CGGCCTTTTTACGGTTCCTGGCCTTTTGCTGGCCTTTTGCTCACATGTTCTTTCCTGCGTTATCCCCTGA
TTCTGTGGATAACCGTATTACCGCCTTTGAGTGAGCTGATACCGCTCGCCGCAGCCGAACGACCGAGCGC
AGCGAGTCAGTGAGCGAGGAAGCGGAAGAGCGCCTGATGCGGTATTTTCTCCTTACGCATCTGTGCGGTA
TTTCACACCGCATATATGGTGCACTCTCAGTACAATCTGCTCTGATGCCGCATAGTTAAGCCAGTATACA
CTCCGCTATCGCTACGTGACTGGGTCATGGCTGCGCCCCGACACCCGCCAACACCCGCTGACGCGCCCTG
ACGGGCTTGTCTGCTCCCGGCATCCGCTTACAGACAAGCTGTGACCGTCTCCGGGAGCTGCATGTGTCAG
AGGTTTTCACCGTCATCACCGAAACGCGCGAGGCAGCTGCGGTAAAGCTCATCAGCGTGGTCGTGAAGCG
ATTCACAGATGTCTGCCTGTTCATCCGCGTCCAGCTCGTTGAGTTTCTCCAGAAGCGTTAATGTCTGGCT
TCTGATAAAGCGGGCCATGTTAAGGGCGGTTTTTTCCTGTTTGGTCACTGATGCCTCCGTGTAAGGGGGA
TTTCTGTTCATGGGGGTAATGATACCGATGAAACGAGAGAGGATGCTCACGATACGGGTTACTGATGATG
AACATGCCCGGTTACTGGAACGTTGTGAGGGTAAACAACTGGCGGTATGGATGCGGCGGGACCAGAGAAA
AATCACTCAGGGTCAATGCCAGCGCTTCGTTAATACAGATGTAGGTGTTCCACAGGGTAGCCAGCAGCAT
CCTGCGATGCAGATCCGGAACATAATGGTGCAGGGCGCTGACTTCCGCGTTTCCAGACTTTACGAAACAC
GGAAACCGAAGACCATTCATGTTGTTGCTCAGGTCGCAGACGTTTTGCAGCAGCAGTCGCTTCACGTTCG
CTCGCGTATCGGTGATTCATTCTGCTAACCAGTAAGGCAACCCCGCCAGCCTAGCCGGGTCCTCAACGAC
AGGAGCACGATCATGCGCACCCGTGGGGCCGCCATGCCGGCGATAATGGCCTGCTTCTCGCCGAAACGTT
TGGTGGCGGGACCAGTGACGAAGGCTTGAGCGAGGGCGTGCAAGATTCCGAATACCGCAAGCGACAGGCC
GATCATCGTCGCGCTCCAGCGAAAGCGGTCCTCGCCGAAAATGACCCAGAGCGCTGCCGGCACCTGTCCT
ACGAGTTGCATGATAAAGAAGACAGTCATAAGTGCGGCGACGATAGTCATGCCCCGCGCCCACCGGAAGG
AGCTGACTGGGTTGAAGGCTCTCAAGGGCATCGGTCGAGATCCCGGTGCCTAATGAGTGAGCTAACTTAC
ATTAATTGCGTTGCGCTCACTGCCCGCTTTCCAGTCGGGAAACCTGTCGTGCCAGCTGCATTAATGAATC
GGCCAACGCGCGGGGAGAGGCGGTTTGCGTATTGGGCGCCAGGGTGGTTTTTCTTTTCACCAGTGAGACG
GGCAACAGCTGATTGCCCTTCACCGCCTGGCCCTGAGAGAGTTGCAGCAAGCGGTCCACGCTGGTTTGCC
CCAGCAGGCGAAAATCCTGTTTGATGGTGGTTAACGGCGGGATATAACATGAGCTGTCTTCGGTATCGTC
GTATCCCACTACCGAGATATCCGCACCAACGCGCAGCCCGGACTCGGTAATGGCGCGCATTGCGCCCAGC
GCCATCTGATCGTTGGCAACCAGCATCGCAGTGGGAACGATGCCCTCATTCAGCATTTGCATGGTTTGTT
GAAAACCGGACATGGCACTCCAGTCGCCTTCCCGTTCCGCTATCGGCTGAATTTGATTGCGAGTGAGATA
TTTATGCCAGCCAGCCAGACGCAGACGCGCCGAGACAGAACTTAATGGGCCCGCTAACAGCGCGATTTGC
TGGTGACCCAATGCGACCAGATGCTCCACGCCCAGTCGCGTACCGTCTTCATGGGAGAAAATAATACTGT
TGATGGGTGTCTGGTCAGAGACATCAAGAAATAACGCCGGAACATTAGTGCAGGCAGCTTCCACAGCAAT
GGCATCCTGGTCATCCAGCGGATAGTTAATGATCAGCCCACTGACGCGTTGCGCGAGAAGATTGTGCACC
GCCGCTTTACAGGCTTCGACGCCGCTTCGTTCTACCATCGACACCACCACGCTGGCACCCAGTTGATCGG
CGCGAGATTTAATCGCCGCGACAATTTGCGACGGCGCGTGCAGGGCCAGACTGGAGGTGGCAACGCCAAT
CAGCAACGACTGTTTGCCCGCCAGTTGTTGTGCCACGCGGTTGGGAATGTAATTCAGCTCCGCCATCGCC
GCTTCCACTTTTTCCCGCGTTTTCGCAGAAACGTGGCTGGCCTGGTTCACCACGCGGGAAACGGTCTGAT
AAGAGACACCGGCATACTCTGCGACATCGTATAACGTTACTGGTTTCACATTCACCACCCTGAATTGACT
CTCTTCCGGGCGCTATCATGCCATACCGCGAAAGGTTTTGCGCCATTCGATGGTGTCCGGGATCTCGACG
CTCTCCCTTATGCGACTCCTGCATTAGGAAGCAGCCCAGTAGTAGGTTGAGGCCGTTGAGCACCGCCGCC
GCAAGGAATGGTGCATGCAAGGAGATGGCGCCCAACAGTCCCCCGGCCACGGGGCCTGCCACCATACCCA
CGCCGAAACAAGCGCTCATGAGCCCGAAGTGGCGAGCCCGATCTTCCCCATCGGTGATGTCGGCGATATA
GGCGCCAGCAACCGCACCTGTGGCGCCGGTGATGCCGGCCACGATGCGTCCGGCGTAGAGGATCGAGATC
TCGATCCCGCGAAATTAATACGACTCACTATAGGGGAATTGTGAGCGGATAACAATTCCCCTCTAGAAAT
AATTTTGTTTAACTTTAAGAAGGAGATATACATATGGAGAAATCTTGCTCGGGTAATGTAGCCGCCCCTT
GTAATGACGGTCTCGGAAACTATCTGGCTGGTGACGTTCCTGACGAAACAAAGTGGGCTGACTGTGTCCA
TTGCGGCCTATGCCTCGAGGCCTGCCCAACCTACTTGGAAACAGGTTACGAGCATCAATCTCCAAGAGGA
CGAGTTCACCTCATTCAAGCTGTTGCCGAGGGAAAGGTCGAGCTAAATGCACAGTTTATGGACCCTGTTT
TCACGTGTCTCGACTGTAGAGCTTGTGAGACAGCTTGTCCAGCAAACGTGCAGGTTGGCGGTCTCATAGA
AGAAGCAAGGGGACAGGTTCGTAGAGCTCTCCCTCTGACCGGATGGAAGGGTCGTATGTCACGTTTCTTC
TTGCATGGAGTCTTTCCGAAGCCAAGGCGACTTGAGAGATTGGGCAGAGTACTGCACTTGTTGAGAAAGT
CCCGTTTGCCTGACGTGGCTAGAAAGACAGGGGTGATTAGATGGTTTCCAGCTCACTTGGACCAGTTGGA
GCAAGTAACCCCCGCAATCGGTGTACCTGTGCGAAAGCAGTTCCCAGAGATAGTCCACCACAAGGGTTAT
GGTAAGAACGGCTGGAGATCGAGTCCGGCTGTCGCTGCTGCTTTAGAACACCACCATCAC
Features (pLannotate 1.2.2; 18 found; start..end, strand, type, name):
     28..77      +  CDS            SET1 (fragment): solubility-enhancement tag derived from T7 phage gene 10B
     85..132     +  terminator     T7 terminator: transcription terminator for bacteriophage T7 RNA polymerase
    169..624     +  rep_origin     f1 ori (sequence partly withheld): f1 bacteriophage origin of replication; arrow indicates direction of (+) strand synthesis
    651..755     +  promoter       AmpR promoter: bla
    756..1616    +  CDS            AmpR: β-lactamase; bla; confers resistance to ampicillin, carbenicillin, and related antibiotics
   1787..2375    +  rep_origin     ori: high-copy-number ColE1/pMB1/pBR322/pUC origin of replication
   2561..2703    -  misc_feature   bom: basis of mobility region from pBR322
   2805..2996    -  CDS            rop: Rop protein, which maintains plasmids at low copy number; rop
   3013..3393    +  CDS            YPB1_ECOLX: Protein predicted: Swiss-Prot protein existence level 4. From Escherichia coli.
   3465..3756    -  CDS            TcR (fragment): tetracycline efflux protein; tet; confers resistance to tetracycline
   3771..3792    -  protein_bind   CAP binding site: CAP binding activates transcription in the presence of cAMP. E. coli catabolite activator protein
   3805..4887    -  CDS            lacI: lac repressor; lacI; The lac repressor binds to the lac operator to inhibit transcription in E. coli. This inhibition can be relieved by adding lactose or isopropyl-β-D-thiogalactopyranoside (IPTG).
   4888..4965    -  promoter       lacI promoter: lacI
   4973..5252    -  CDS            TcR (fragment): tetracycline efflux protein; tet; confers resistance to tetracycline
   5274..5292    +  promoter       T7 promoter: promoter for bacteriophage T7 RNA polymerase
   5293..5317    +  protein_bind   lac operator: The lac repressor binds to the lac operator to inhibit transcription in E. coli. This inhibition can be relieved by adding lactose or isopropyl-β-D-thiogalactopyranoside (IPTG). lac repressor encoded by lacI
   5332..5354    +  RBS            RBS: efficient ribosome binding site from bacteriophage T7 gene 10 (Olins and Rangwala, 1989)
   6007..15      +  CDS            9xHis (across the origin): 9xHis affinity tag
