[The description below was written by a language model from this plasmid's Addgene catalogue record and pLannotate feature annotations shown in this document.]
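Description:
F5SJF3 is a bacterial expression plasmid built on the pET21a(+) backbone for inducible production of the protein with UniProt identifier F5SJF3, an iron-sulfur cluster containing protein from Desmospora sp. It is propagated in E. coli under ampicillin selection, conferred by the β-lactamase gene and its own promoter. Replication relies on a ColE1/pMB1-type origin. The catalogue lists the plasmid as high copy, although the feature table also shows the pBR322-derived rop gene and bom region, elements that normally moderate copy number. An f1 origin is present for single-stranded DNA production, and short tetracycline-resistance fragments flanking lacI appear to be non-functional pBR322 remnants.

Expression follows the standard pET arrangement: a T7 promoter immediately followed by a lac operator, then the strong ribosome binding site from T7 gene 10, with a T7 terminator downstream. The plasmid-encoded lacI supplies repressor that keeps the promoter off until IPTG is added, and transcription requires a host providing T7 RNA polymerase. The insert itself was not annotated, but it presumably occupies the unannotated interval between the RBS and the polyhistidine tag that spans the sequence origin. The catalogue describes an N-terminal T7 tag and a C-terminal 10xHis tag; the annotation detects the latter as 9xHis and does not call the T7 tag. A small fragment matching a T7 gene 10-derived solubility tag is also annotated just before the terminator, though its relevance is unclear.

The His tag allows affinity purification, and the associated study concerns experimental testing of enzyme functional annotations in the EC 1.1.3.15 class, consistent with use for recombinant production and activity assays.
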