Addgene plasmid #163233: F5SJF3
Purpose: Inducible expression of UniProt identifier F5SJF3
Depositing lab: Martin Engqvist. Depositing organization: Chalmers University of Technology. Publication: Experimental and computational investigation of enzyme functional annotations uncovers misannotation in the EC 1.1.3.15 enzyme class. Rembeza E, Engqvist MKM. PLoS Comput Biol. 2021 Sep 23;17(9):e1009446. doi: 10.1371/journal.pcbi.1009446. eCollection 2021 Sep. PubMed 34555022.
Backbone
  Vector backbone: pET21a(+)
  Vector type: Bacterial Expression
Growth in bacteria
  Bacterial resistance: Ampicillin, 100 μg/mL
  Growth temperature: 37°C
  Growth strain: DH5alpha
  Copy number: High Copy
Gene/Insert
  Gene/Insert name: F5SJF3 (alt name: iron-sulfur cluster containing protein)
  Species: Desmospora sp.
  Promoter: T7
  Tag / fusion protein: T7 (N terminal on backbone); 10xHis (C terminal on backbone)
  Cloning method: Unknown
  Sequencing primers: 5′ T7; 3′ T7-term
Terms and licenses: Academic/Nonprofit Terms; Industry Terms: Not Available to Industry
Depositor comments: Insert name is a UniProt identifier
How to cite: F5SJF3 was a gift from Martin Engqvist (Addgene plasmid # 163233 ; http://n2t.net/addgene:163233 ; RRID:Addgene_163233)
