>Addgene plasmid #163233 | F5SJF3 | depositor partial sequence | sequence record 316340 | insert gene sequence
ATGGAGAAATCTTGCTCGGGTAATGTAGCCGCCCCTTGTAATGACGGTCTCGGAAACTATCTGGCTGGTG
ACGTTCCTGACGAAACAAAGTGGGCTGACTGTGTCCATTGCGGCCTATGCCTCGAGGCCTGCCCAACCTA
CTTGGAAACAGGTTACGAGCATCAATCTCCAAGAGGACGAGTTCACCTCATTCAAGCTGTTGCCGAGGGA
AAGGTCGAGCTAAATGCACAGTTTATGGACCCTGTTTTCACGTGTCTCGACTGTAGAGCTTGTGAGACAG
CTTGTCCAGCAAACGTGCAGGTTGGCGGTCTCATAGAAGAAGCAAGGGGACAGGTTCGTAGAGCTCTCCC
TCTGACCGGATGGAAGGGTCGTATGTCACGTTTCTTCTTGCATGGAGTCTTTCCGAAGCCAAGGCGACTT
GAGAGATTGGGCAGAGTACTGCACTTGTTGAGAAAGTCCCGTTTGCCTGACGTGGCTAGAAAGACAGGGG
TGATTAGATGGTTTCCAGCTCACTTGGACCAGTTGGAGCAAGTAACCCCCGCAATCGGTGTACCTGTGCG
AAAGCAGTTCCCAGAGATAGTCCACCACAAGGGTTATGGTAAGAACGGCTGGAGATCGAGTCCGGCTGTC
GCTGCTGCTTTAGAACACCACCATCAC
